>Addgene plasmid #103336 | LSB-hsa-miR-203a-3p | depositor full sequence | sequence record 195721 | Full Sequence
AATTGAGGGGATAACGCAGGAAAGAACATGTGAGCAAAAGGCCAGCAAAAGGCCAGGAACCGTAAAAAGG
CCGCGTTGCTGGCGTTTTTCCATAGGCTCCGCCCCCCTGACGAGCATCACAAAAATCGACGCTCAAGTCA
GAGGTGGCGAAACCCGACAGGACTATAAAGATACCAGGCGTTTCCCCCTGGAAGCTCCCTCGTGCGCTCT
CCTGTTCCGACCCTGCCGCTTACCGGATACCTGTCCGCCTTTCTCCCTTCGGGAAGCGTGGCGCTTTCTC
ATAGCTCACGCTGTAGGTATCTCAGTTCGGTGTAGGTCGTTCGCTCCAAGCTGGGCTGTGTGCACGAACC
CCCCGTTCAGCCCGACCGCTGCGCCTTATCCGGTAACTATCGTCTTGAGTCCAACCCGGTAAGACACGAC
TTATCGCCACTGGCAGCAGCCACTGGTAACAGGATTAGCAGAGCGAGGTATGTAGGCGGTGCTACAGAGT
TCTTGAAGTGGTGGCCTAACTACGGCTACACTAGAAGAACAGTATTTGGTATCTGCGCTCTGCTGAAGCC
AGTTACCTTCGGAAAAAGAGTTGGTAGCTCTTGATCCGGCAAACAAACCACCGCTGGTAGCGGTGGTTTT
TTTGTTTGCAAGCAGCAGATTACGCGCAGAAAAAAAGGATCTCAAGAAGATCCTTTGATCTTTTCTACGG
GGTCTGACGCTCAGTGGAACGAAAACTCACGTTAAGGGATTTTGGTCATGAGATTATCAAAAAGGATCTT
CACCTAGATCCTTTTAAATTAAAAATGAAGTTTTAAATCAATCTAAAGTATATATGAGTAAACTTGGTCT
GACAGTTACCAATGCTTAATCAGTGAGGCACCTATCTCAGCGATCTGTCTATTTCGTTCATCCATAGTTG
CCTGACTCCCCGTCGTGTAGATAACTACGATACGGGAGGGCTTACCATCTGGCCCCAGTGCTGCAATGAT
ACCGCGAGAACCACGCTCACCGGCTCCAGATTTATCAGCAATAAACCAGCCAGCCGGAAGGGCCGAGCGC
AGAAGTGGTCCTGCAACTTTATCCGCCTCCATCCAGTCTATTAATTGTTGCCGGGAAGCTAGAGTAAGTA
GTTCGCCAGTTAATAGTTTGCGCAACGTTGTTGCCATTGCTACAGGCATCGTGGTGTCACGCTCGTCGTT
TGGTATGGCTTCATTCAGCTCCGGTTCCCAACGATCAAGGCGAGTTACATGATCCCCCATGTTGTGCAAA
AAAGCGGTTAGCTCCTTCGGTCCTCCGATCGTTGTCAGAAGTAAGTTGGCCGCAGTGTTATCACTCATGG
TTATGGCAGCACTGCATAATTCTCTTACTGTCATGCCATCCGTAAGATGCTTTTCTGTGACTGGTGAGTA
CTCAACCAAGTCATTCTGAGAATAGTGTATGCGGCGACCGAGTTGCTCTTGCCCGGCGTCAATACGGGAT
AATACCGCGCCACATAGCAGAACTTTAAAAGTGCTCATCATTGGAAAACGTTCTTCGGGGCGAAAACTCT
CAAGGATCTTACCGCTGTTGAGATCCAGTTCGATGTAACCCACTCGTGCACCCAACTGATCTTCAGCATC
TTTTACTTTCACCAGCGTTTCTGGGTGAGCAAAAACAGGAAGGCAAAATGCCGCAAAAAAGGGAATAAGG
GCGACACGGAAATGTTGAATACTCATACTCTTCCTTTTTCAATATTATTGAAGCATTTATCAGGGTTATT
GTCTCATGAGCGGATACATATTTGAATGTAGCTCCGAATTTCTCGAGGGCTTGTCGACGACGGCGGTCTC
CGTCGTCAGGATCATGAATTCGACCCGCCTGCCACCATGACCGAGTACAAGCCCACGGTGCGCCTCGCCA
CCCGCGACGACGTCCCCCGGGCCGTACGCACCCTCGCCGCCGCGTTCGCCGACTACCCCGCCACGCGCCA
CACCGTCGACCCGGACCGCCACATCGAGCGGGTCACCGAGCTGCAAGAACTCTTCCTCACGCGCGTCGGG
CTCGACATCGGCAAGGTGTGGGTCGCGGACGACGGCGCCGCGGTGGCGGTCTGGACCACGCCGGAGAGCG
TCGAAGCGGGGGCGGTGTTCGCCGAGATCGGCCCGCGCATGGCCGAGTTGAGCGGTTCCCGGCTGGCCGC
GCAGCAACAGATGGAAGGCCTCCTGGCGCCGCACCGGCCCAAGGAGCCCGCGTGGTTCCTGGCCACCGTC
GGCGTCTCGCCCGACCACCAGGGCAAGGGTCTGGGCAGCGCCGTCGTGCTCCCCGGAGTGGAGGCGGCCG
AGCGCGCCGGGGTGCCCGCCTTCCTGGAGACATCCGCGCCCCGCAACCTCCCCTTCTACGAGCGGCTCGG
CTTCACCGTCACCGCCGACGTCGAGGTGCCCGAAGGACCGCGCACCTGGTGCATGACCCGCAAGCCCGGT
GCCTGATACGCGTGAATTCACTCCTCAGGTGCAGGCTGCCTATCAGAAGGTGGTGGCTGGTGTGGCCAAT
GCCCTGGCTCACAAATACCACTGAGATCTTTTTCCCTCTGCCAAAAATTATGGGGACATCATGAAGCCCC
TTGAGCATCTGACTTCTGGCTAATAAAGGAAATTTATTTTCATTGCAATAGTGTGTTGGAATTTTTTGTG
TCTCTCACTCGGAAGGACATATGGGAGGGCAAATCATTTAAAACATCAGAATGAGTATTTGGTTTAGAGT
TTGGCAACATATGCCCATATGCTGGCTGCCATGAACAAAGGTTGGCTATAAAGAGGTCATCAGTATATGA
AACAGCCCCCTGCTGTCCATTCCTTATTCCATAGAAAAGCCTTGACTTGAGGTTAGATTTTTTTTATATT
TTGTTTTGTGTTATTTTTTTCTTTAACATCCCTAAAATTTTCCTTACATGTTTTACTAGCCAGATTTTTC
CTCCTCTCCTGACTACTCCCAGTCATAGCTGTCCCTCTTCTCTTATGGAGATCCCTCGACCTGCAGCCCA
AGCTTGAATTCTCTAGAATTACCCTGTTATCCCTATGCTTGGTTTACCGAGCTCTTATTGGTTTTCAAAC
TTCATTGACTGTGCCCAACGCGCCTGGGAGCTCACGGGGACAGCCCCCCCCCAAAGCCCCCAGGGATGTA
ATTACGTCCCTCCCCCGCTAGGGGGCAGCAGCGAGCCGCCCGGGGCTCCGCTCCGGTCCGGCGCTCCCCC
CGCATCCCCGAGCCGGCAGCGTGCGGGGACAGCCCGGGCACGGGGAAGGTGGCACGGGATCGCTTTCCTC
TGAACGCTTCTCGCTGCTCTTTGAGCCTGCAGACACCTGGGGGGATACGGGGAAAAAGCTAGGCTGAAAG
ACCGGTTCTTAGAATGACACGCGCCTGGGAGCTCACGGGGACAGCCCCCCCCCAAAGCCCCCAGGGATGT
AATTACGTCCCTCCCCCGCTAGGGGGCAGCAGCGAGCCGCCCGGGGCTCCGCTCCGGTCCGGCGCTCCCC
CCGCATCCCCGAGCCGGCAGCGTGCGGGGACAGCCCGGGCACGGGGAAGGTGGCACGGGATCGCTTTCCT
CTGAACGCTTCTCGCTGCTCTTTGAGCCTGCAGACACCTGGGGGGATACGGGGAAAAAGCTAACTTCTGA
GACGACAACTTTGTATAGAAAAGTTGGCTCCGAATTCGCCCTTGACAGCAGAGATCCAGTTTGGTTAATT
AATTGGCTCCGGTGCCCGTCAGTGGGCAGAGCGCACATCGCCCACAGTCCCCGAGAAGTTGTGGGGAGGG
GTCGGCAATTGAACCGGTGCCTAGAGAAGGTGGCGCGGGGTAAACTGGGAAAGTGATGTCGTGTACTGGC
TCCGCCTTTTTCCCGAGGGTGGGGGAGAACCGTATATAAGTGCAGTAGTCGCCGTGAACGTTCTTTTTCG
CAACGGGTTTGCCGCCAGAACACAGGTAAGTGCCGTGTGTGGTTCCCGCGGGCCTGGCCTCTTTACGGGT
TATGGCCCTTGCGTGCCTTGAATTACTTCCACCTGGCTGCAGTACGTGATTCTTGATCCCGAGCTTCGGG
TTGGAAGTGGGTGGGAGAGTTCGAGGCCTTGCGCTTAAGGAGCCCCTTCGCCTCGTGCTTGAGTTGAGGC
CTGGCCTGGGCGCTGGGGCCGCCGCGTGCGAATCTGGTGGCACCTTCGCGCCTGTCTCGCTGCTTTCGAT
AAGTCTCTAGCCATTTAAAATTTTTGATGACCTGCTGCGACGCTTTTTTTCTGGCAAGATAGTCTTGTAA
ATGCGGGCCAAGATCTGCACACTGGTATTTCGGTTTTTGGGGCCGCGGGCGGCGACGGGGCCCGTGCGTC
CCAGCGCACATGTTCGGCGAGGCGGGGCCTGCGAGCGCGGCCACCGAGAATCGGACGGGGGTAGTCTCAA
GCTGGCCGGCCTGCTCTGGTGCCTGGCCTCGCGCCGCCGTGTATCGCCCCGCCCTGGGCGGCAAGGCTGG
CCCGGTCGGCACCAGTTGCGTGAGCGGAAAGATGGCCGCTTCCCGGCCCTGCTGCAGGGAGCTCAAAATG
GAGGACGCGGCGCTCGGGAGAGCGGGCGGGTGAGTCACCCACACAAAGGAAAAGGGCCTTTCCGTCCTCA
GCCGTCGCTTCATGTGACTCCACGGAGTACCGGGCGCCGTCCAGGCACCTCGATTAGTTCTCGAGCTTTT
GGAGTACGTCGTCTTTAGGTTGGGGGGAGGGGTTTTATGCGATGGAGTTTCCCCACACTGAGTGGGTGGA
GACTGAAGTTAGGCCAGCTTGGCACTTGATGTAATTCTCCTTGGAATTTGCCCTTTTTGAGTTTGGATCT
TGGTTCATTCTCAAGCCTCAGACAGTGGTTCAAAGTTTTTTTCTTCCATTTCAGGTGTCGTGAGAAGGGC
GAATTCGACCCAAGTTTGTACAAAAAAGCAGGCTGGATCCAGGTGCCACCATGGTGAGCGAGCTGATTAA
GGAGAACATGCACATGAAGCTGTACATGGAGGGCACCGTGAACAACCACCACTTCAAGTGCACATCCGAG
GGCGAAGGCAAGCCCTACGAGGGCACCCAGACCATGAGAATCAAGGCGGTCGAGGGCGGCCCTCTCCCCT
TCGCCTTCGACATCCTGGCTACCAGCTTCATGTACGGCAGCAAAACCTTCATCAACCACACCCAGGGCAT
CCCCGACTTCTTTAAGCAGTCCTTCCCCGAGGGCTTCACATGGGAGAGAGTCACCACATACGAAGATGGG
GGCGTGCTGACCGCTACCCAGGACACCAGCCTCCAGGACGGCTGCCTCATCTACAACGTCAAGATCAGAG
GGGTGAACTTCCCATCCAACGGCCCTGTGATGCAGAAGAAAACACTCGGCTGGGAGGCCTCCACCGAGAC
ACTGTACCCCGCTGACGGCGGCCTGGAAGGCAGAGCCGACATGGCCCTGAAGCTCGTGGGCGGGGGCCAC
CTGATCTGCAACCTTAAGACCACATACAGATCCAAGAAACCCGCTAAGAACCTCAAGATGCCCGGCGTCT
ACTATGTGGACAGGAGACTGGAAAGAATCAAGGAGGCCGACAAAGAGACATACGTCGAGCAGCACGAGGT
GGCTGTGGCCAGATACTGCGACCTCCCTAGCAAACTGGGGCACAAACTTAATTGAGAATTCTACCACCCA
GCTTTCTTGTACAAAGTGGTACGTCTCAAGACCAGAGGTCTCTGCTTGTCCAAATCTAGTGGTCCTAAAC
ATTTCACCTAGTGGTCCTAAACATTTCACCTAGTGGTCCTAAACATTTCACCTAGTGGTCCTAAACATTT
CACCAACCAGAAGAGACCTGTGCTTCACTCCTCAGGTGCAGGCTGCCTATCAGAAGGTGGTGGCTGGTGT
GGCCAATGCCCTGGCTCACAAATACCACTGAGATCTTTTTCCCTCTGCCAAAAATTATGGGGACATCATG
AAGCCCCTTGAGCATCTGACTTCTGGCTAATAAAGGAAATTTATTTTCATTGCAATAGTGTGTTGGAATT
TTTTGTGTCTCTCACTCGGAAGGACATATGGGAGGGCAAATCATTTAAAACATCAGAATGAGTATTTGGT
TTAGAGTTTGGCAACATATGCCCATATGCTGGCTGCCATGAACAAAGGTTGGCTATAAAGAGGTCATCAG
TATATGAAACAGCCCCCTGCTGTCCATTCCTTATTCCATAGAAAAGCCTTGACTTGAGGTTAGATTTTTT
TTATATTTTGTTTTGTGTTATTTTTTTCTTTAACATCCCTAAAATTTTCCTTACATGTTTTACTAGCCAG
ATTTTTCCTCCTCTCCTGACTACTCCCAGTCATAGCTGTCCCTCTTCTCTTATGGAGATCCCGAGCGGTG
CGTTTTTATGCTTGTAGTATTGTATAATGTTTTTAAGATCCAAGCTTCTGACCTCTTCTCTTCCTCCCAC
AGGGCCTCGAGACAATTGCATCGATGGTACCAGTGAAAGTCTGCAATGAATTCGAGTTGGCGCGCCTGTC
ATTCTAAATCTCTCTTTCAGCCTAAAGCTTTTTCCCCGTATCCCCCCAGGTGTCTGCAGGCTCAAAGAGC
AGCGAGAAGCGTTCAGAGGAAAGCGATCCCGTGCCACCTTCCCCGTGCCCGGGCTGTCCCCGCACGCTGC
CGGCTCGGGGATGCGGGGGGAGCGCCGGACCGGAGCGGAGCCCCGGGCGGCTCGCTGCTGCCCCCTAGCG
GGGGAGGGACGTAATTACATCCCTGGGGGCTTTGGGAGGGGGCTGTCCCCGTGAGCTCCCAGGCGCGCCT
GTCATTCTAAATCTCTCTTTCAGCCTAAAGCTTTTTCCCCGTATCCCCCCAGGTGTCTGCAGGCTCAAAG
AGCAGCGAGAAGCGTTCAGAGGAAAGCGATCCCGTGCCACCTTCCCCGTGCCCGGGCTGTCCCCGCACGC
TGCCGGCTCGGGGATGCGGGGGGAGCGCCGGACCGGAGCGGAGCCCCGGGCGGCTCGCTGCTGCCCCCTA
GCGGGGGAGGGACGTAATTACATCCCTGGGGGCTTTGGGGGGGGGCTGTCCCCGTGAGCTCCCAGGCGCG
CCAACTCGGTACCGTATCGATGTCGACGTTAACGCTAGTGATATCAACTTTGTATAGAAAAGTTGGCTCC
GAATTCGCCCTTGACAGCAGAGATCCAGTTTGGTTAATTAATTGGCTCCGGTGCCCGTCAGTGGGCAGAG
CGCACATCGCCCACAGTCCCCGAGAAGTTGTGGGGAGGGGTCGGCAATTGAACCGGTGCCTAGAGAAGGT
GGCGCGGGGTAAACTGGGAAAGTGATGTCGTGTACTGGCTCCGCCTTTTTCCCGAGGGTGGGGGAGAACC
GTATATAAGTGCAGTAGTCGCCGTGAACGTTCTTTTTCGCAACGGGTTTGCCGCCAGAACACAGGTAAGT
GCCGTGTGTGGTTCCCGCGGGCCTGGCCTCTTTACGGGTTATGGCCCTTGCGTGCCTTGAATTACTTCCA
CCTGGCTGCAGTACGTGATTCTTGATCCCGAGCTTCGGGTTGGAAGTGGGTGGGAGAGTTCGAGGCCTTG
CGCTTAAGGAGCCCCTTCGCCTCGTGCTTGAGTTGAGGCCTGGCCTGGGCGCTGGGGCCGCCGCGTGCGA
ATCTGGTGGCACCTTCGCGCCTGTCTCGCTGCTTTCGATAAGTCTCTAGCCATTTAAAATTTTTGATGAC
CTGCTGCGACGCTTTTTTTCTGGCAAGATAGTCTTGTAAATGCGGGCCAAGATCTGCACACTGGTATTTC
GGTTTTTGGGGCCGCGGGCGGCGACGGGGCCCGTGCGTCCCAGCGCACATGTTCGGCGAGGCGGGGCCTG
CGAGCGCGGCCACCGAGAATCGGACGGGGGTAGTCTCAAGCTGGCCGGCCTGCTCTGGTGCCTGGCCTCG
CGCCGCCGTGTATCGCCCCGCCCTGGGCGGCAAGGCTGGCCCGGTCGGCACCAGTTGCGTGAGCGGAAAG
ATGGCCGCTTCCCGGCCCTGCTGCAGGGAGCTCAAAATGGAGGACGCGGCGCTCGGGAGAGCGGGCGGGT
GAGTCACCCACACAAAGGAAAAGGGCCTTTCCGTCCTCAGCCGTCGCTTCATGTGACTCCACGGAGTACC
GGGCGCCGTCCAGGCACCTCGATTAGTTCTCGAGCTTTTGGAGTACGTCGTCTTTAGGTTGGGGGGAGGG
GTTTTATGCGATGGAGTTTCCCCACACTGAGTGGGTGGAGACTGAAGTTAGGCCAGCTTGGCACTTGATG
TAATTCTCCTTGGAATTTGCCCTTTTTGAGTTTGGATCTTGGTTCATTCTCAAGCCTCAGACAGTGGTTC
AAAGTTTTTTTCTTCCATTTCAGGTGTCGTGAGAAGGGCGAATTCGACCCAAGTTTGTACAAAAAAGCAG
GCTCGCCACCATGGTGAGCAAGGGCGAGGAGCTGTTCACCGGGGTGGTGCCCATCCTGGTCGAGCTGGAC
GGCGACGTAAACGGCCACAAGTTCAGCGTGAGGGGCGAGGGCGAGGGCGATGCCACCAACGGCAAGCTGA
CCCTGAAGTTCATCTGCACCACCGGCAAGCTGCCCGTGCCCTGGCCCACCCTCGTGACCACCCTGAGCCA
CGGCGTGCAGTGCTTCGCCCGCTACCCCGACCACATGAAGCAGCACGACTTCTTCAAGTCCGCCATGCCC
GAAGGCTACGTCCAGGAGCGCACCATCTTCTTCAAGGACGACGGCACCTACAAGACCCGCGCCGAGGTGA
AGTTCGAGGGCGACACCCTAGTGAACCGCATCGAGCTGAAGGGCGTCGACTTCAAGGAGGACGGCAACAT
CCTGGGGCACAAGCTGGAGTACAACTTCAACAGCCACAACATCTATATCATGGCCGTCAAGCAGAAGAAC
GGCATCAAGGTGAACTTCAAGATCCGCCACAACGTGGAGGACGGCAGCGTGCAGCTCGCCGACCACTACC
AGCAGAACACCCCCATCGGCGACGGCCCCGTGCTGCTGCCCGACAGCCACTACCTGAGCACCCAGTCCGT
GCTGAGCAAAGACCCCAACGAGAAGCGCGATCACATGGTCCTGCTGGAGTTCCGCACCGCCGCCGGGATC
ACTCTCGGCATGGACGAGCTGTACAAGTAATACCACCCAGCTTTCTTGTACAAAGTGGTACGCGTGAATT
CACTCCTCAGGTGCAGGCTGCCTATCAGAAGGTGGTGGCTGGTGTGGCCAATGCCCTGGCTCACAAATAC
CACTGAGATCTTTTTCCCTCTGCCAAAAATTATGGGGACATCATGAAGCCCCTTGAGCATCTGACTTCTG
GCTAATAAAGGAAATTTATTTTCATTGCAATAGTGTGTTGGAATTTTTTGTGTCTCTCACTCGGAAGGAC
ATATGGGAGGGCAAATCATTTAAAACATCAGAATGAGTATTTGGTTTAGAGTTTGGCAACATATGCCCAT
ATGCTGGCTGCCATGAACAAAGGTTGGCTATAAAGAGGTCATCAGTATATGAAACAGCCCCCTGCTGTCC
ATTCCTTATTCCATAGAAAAGCCTTGACTTGAGGTTAGATTTTTTTTATATTTTGTTTTGTGTTATTTTT
TTCTTTAACATCCCTAAAATTTTCCTTACATGTTTTACTAGCCAGATTTTTCCTCCTCTCCTGACTACTC
CCAGTCATAGCTGTCCCTCTTCTCTTATGGAGATCCCTCGACCTGCAGCCCAAGCTTGGCGTAATCATGG
TCATAGCTGTTTCCTGTGTGAAATTGTTATCCGCTCACAATTCCACACAACATACGAGCCGGAAGCATAA
AGTGTAAAGCCTGGGGTGCCTAATGAGTGAGCTAACTCACATTAATTGCGTTGCGCTCACTGCCCGCTTT
CCAGTCGGGAAACCTGTCGTGCCAGCGGATCGACAGTACTAAGCTTGGTCTAATACCCAATCTCTCGTCT
TATCCAGATGTTTTATACGCCTCTGGCCCGTGTCTCAAAATCTCTGATGTTACATTGCACAAGATAAAAT
AATATCATCATGAACAATAAAACTGTCTGCTTACATAAACAGTAATACAAGGGGTGTTATGAGCCATATT
CAACGGGAAACGTCGAGGCCGCGATTAAATTCCAACATGGATGCTGATTTATATGGGTATAAATGGGCTC
GCGATAATGTCGGGCAATCAGGTGCGACAATCTATCGCTTGTATGGGAAGCCCGATGCGCCAGAGTTGTT
TCTGAAACATGGCAAAGGTAGCGTTGCCAATGATGTTACAGATGAGATGGTCAGACTAAACTGGCTGACG
GAATTTATGCCTCTTCCGACCATCAAGCATTTTATCCGTACTCCTGATGATGCATGGTTACTCACCACTG
CGATCCCCGGAAAAACAGCATTCCAGGTATTAGAAGAATATCCTGATTCAGGTGAAAATATTGTTGATGC
GCTGGCAGTGTTCCTGCGCCGGTTGCATTCGATTCCTGTTTGTAATTGTCCTTTTAACAGCGATCGCGTA
TTTCGTCTCGCTCAGGCGCAATCACGAATGAATAACGGTTTGGTTGATGCGAGTGATTTTGATGACGAGC
GTAATGGCTGGCCTGTTGAACAAGTCTGGAAAGAAATGCATAAACTTTTGCCATTCTCACCGGATTCAGT
CGTCACTCATGGTGATTTCTCACTTGATAACCTTATTTTTGACGAGGGGAAATTAATAGGTTGTATTGAT
GTTGGACGAGTCGGAATCGCAGACCGATACCAGGATCTTGCCATCCTATGGAACTGCCTCGGTGAGTTTT
CTCCTTCATTACAGAAACGGCTTTTTCAAAAATATGGTATTGATAATCCTGATATGAATAAATTGCAGTT
TCATTTGATGCTCGATGAGTTTTTCTAATCAGAATTGGTTAATTGGTTGTAACACTGGCAGAGCATTACG
CTGACTTGACGGGACGGCGCAAGCTCATGACCAAAATCCCTTAACGTGAGTTACGCGTCGTTCCACTGAG
CGTCAGAGGTATCACTAGTATTACAGAGGTAAGTTATAACAGTCGCCTAACCC
Features (pLannotate 1.2.2; 28 found; start..end, strand, type, name):
     87..675     -  rep_origin     ori: high-copy-number ColE1/pMB1/pBR322/pUC origin of replication
    846..1706    -  CDS            AmpR: β-lactamase; bla; confers resistance to ampicillin, carbenicillin, and related antibiotics
   1707..1778    -  promoter       AmpR promoter: bla
   1857..2456    +  CDS            PuroR: puromycin N-acetyltransferase; pac from Streptomyces alboniger; confers resistance to puromycin
   2461..2541    +  CDS            HBB (fragment): HBB_PONPY - Experimental evidence at transcript level: Swiss-Prot protein existence level 2. Involved in oxygen transport from the lung to the various peripheral tissues. From Pongo pygmaeus (Bornean orangutan).
   2612..2667    +  polyA_signal   β-globin poly(A) signal: rabbit β-globin polyadenylation signal (Gil and Proudfoot, 1987)
   3646..3666    +  protein_bind   attB4: mutant version of attB; core recombination site for the Gateway® BP reaction BP Clonase™
   3734..3945    +  promoter       EF-1α core promoter: core promoter for human elongation factor EF-1α
   3946..4884    +  intron         EF-1α intron A: intron upstream of the start codon of human EF-1α
   4911..4931    +  protein_bind   attB1: mutant version of attB; core recombination site for the Gateway® BP reaction BP Clonase™
   4951..5646    +  CDS            mKate2: mKate2 is a basic (constitutively fluorescent) red fluorescent protein published in 2009, derived from Entacmaea quadricolor. It is reported to be a rapidly-maturing monomer with moderate acid sensitivity.
   5666..5690    -  protein_bind   attB2: mutant version of attB; recombination site for the Gateway® BP reaction BP Clonase™
   5834..5908    +  CDS            HBB (fragment): HBB_PONPY - Experimental evidence at transcript level: Swiss-Prot protein existence level 2. Involved in oxygen transport from the lung to the various peripheral tissues. From Pongo pygmaeus (Bornean orangutan).
   5979..6034    +  polyA_signal   β-globin poly(A) signal: rabbit β-globin polyadenylation signal (Gil and Proudfoot, 1987)
   6418..6443    +  misc_feature   SA: splice acceptor site
   7115..7135    +  protein_bind   attB4: mutant version of attB; core recombination site for the Gateway® BP reaction BP Clonase™
   7203..7414    +  promoter       EF-1α core promoter: core promoter for human elongation factor EF-1α
   7415..8353    +  intron         EF-1α intron A: intron upstream of the start codon of human EF-1α
   8380..8400    +  protein_bind   attB1: mutant version of attB; core recombination site for the Gateway® BP reaction BP Clonase™
   8411..9127    +  CDS            EBFP2: EBFP2 is a basic (constitutively fluorescent) blue fluorescent protein published in 2007, derived from Aequorea victoria. It is reported to be a rapidly-maturing monomer with moderate acid sensitivity.
   9135..9159    -  protein_bind   attB2: mutant version of attB; recombination site for the Gateway® BP reaction BP Clonase™
   9163..9243    +  CDS            HBB (fragment): HBB_PONPY - Experimental evidence at transcript level: Swiss-Prot protein existence level 2. Involved in oxygen transport from the lung to the various peripheral tissues. From Pongo pygmaeus (Bornean orangutan).
   9314..9369    +  polyA_signal   β-globin poly(A) signal: rabbit β-globin polyadenylation signal (Gil and Proudfoot, 1987)
   9752..9774    -  protein_bind   lac operator (fragment): The lac repressor binds to the lac operator to inhibit transcription in E. coli. This inhibition can be relieved by adding lactose or isopropyl-β-D-thiogalactopyranoside (IPTG). lac repressor encoded by lacI
   9778..9808    -  promoter       lac promoter: promoter for the E. coli lac operon
   9823..9844    -  protein_bind   CAP binding site: CAP binding activates transcription in the presence of cAMP. E. coli catabolite activator protein
   9857..9896    -  CDS            lacI (fragment): lac repressor; lacI; The lac repressor binds to the lac operator to inhibit transcription in E. coli. This inhibition can be relieved by adding lactose or isopropyl-β-D-thiogalactopyranoside (IPTG).
  10069..10878   +  CDS            KanR: aminoglycoside phosphotransferase; aph(3')-Ia; confers resistance to kanamycin in bacteria or G418 (Geneticin®) in eukaryotes
