[The description below was written by a language model from this plasmid's Addgene catalogue record and pLannotate feature annotations shown in this document.]
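Description:
LSB-hsa-miR-203a-3p is an 11 kb mammalian expression plasmid built on the Low Sensor Backbone (LSB). It is a synthetic-biology reporter that reads out the activity of the human microRNA miR-203a-3p by fluorescence. In E. coli it replicates from a high-copy ColE1/pUC-type origin and carries both a β-lactamase gene (ampicillin) and an aph(3')-Ia gene (kanamycin), and the record lists selection with both antibiotics. Fragments of the lac promoter/operator region are also annotated and appear to be backbone remnants.

The payload consists of two parallel transcription units. Each is driven by the human EF-1α core promoter with its intron A, and each is terminated by a rabbit β-globin 3' region and polyadenylation signal. One unit encodes the red fluorescent protein mKate2. According to the catalogue entry, the miR-203a-3p target sequence lies in its 3' UTR, although this site is not annotated in the feature table. The other unit encodes the blue protein EBFP2 without a target and serves as an internal reference for delivery and expression level. When miR-203a-3p is active in a transfected cell, the mKate2 transcript is repressed, so miRNA activity is measured as the drop in red fluorescence relative to blue. Gateway attB4, attB1 and attB2 scars flank the promoters and coding sequences, reflecting modular assembly of the units. The insert itself is recorded as having been added by Gibson cloning.

A puromycin N-acetyltransferase gene with its own β-globin poly(A) allows puromycin selection in mammalian cells, but no promoter for it is annotated. The depositors note that the repeated poly(A) elements make the plasmid inherently unstable. They also note that the physical plasmid differs slightly from the deposited sequence, with short insertions flanking the puromycin coding region that do not impair selection.
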