Addgene plasmid #103336: LSB-hsa-miR-203a-3p
Purpose: Used to sense miRNA activity using fluorescence based tools. hsa-miR-203a-3p target in 3' UTR of of mKate. miRNA activity can be measured by the repression of mKate2 relative to EBFP2 fluorescent proteins . Plasmid is inherently unstable; please see Depositor Comments
Depositing lab: Ron Weiss. Depositing organization: Massachusetts Institute of Technology. Publication: A mixed antagonistic/synergistic miRNA repression model enables accurate predictions of multi-input miRNA sensor activity. Gam JJ, Babb J, Weiss R. Nat Commun. 2018 Jun 22;9(1):2430. doi: 10.1038/s41467-018-04575-0. PubMed 29934631.
Backbone
  Vector backbone: Low Sensor Backbone (LSB)
  Vector type: Mammalian Expression, Synthetic Biology
Growth in bacteria
  Bacterial resistance: Ampicillin and Kanamycin, 100 & 50 μg/mL
  Growth temperature: 30°C
  Growth strain: NEB Stable
  Copy number: High Copy
Gene/Insert
  Gene/Insert name: hsa-miR-203a-3p target
  Species: H. sapiens (human)
  Entrez Gene: MIR203A (a.k.a. MIR203, MIRN203, hsa-mir-203a, miR-203, miRNA203, mir-203a)
  Promoter: EF-1a
  Cloning method: Gibson Cloning
Terms and licenses: Academic/Nonprofit Terms; Industry Terms: Not Available to Industry
Depositor comments: Please note that this plasmid is inherently unstable due to a repeating poly A element. We recommend performing a diagnostic digest on multiple colonies upon receipt. The depositors would like to note the presence of several discrepancies between the depositor sequence and physical plasmid sequence. In particular, the sequences upstream and downstream of the puromycin coding region have 10 bp insertions which do not affect the ability to perform puromycin selection. The sequences for those regions within the physical plasmids are as follows: Upstream of Puro: GAATTCGACCGCCTGTCTCAAGGTGCCACC; Downstream of Puro: GCTTTGAGACTACGCGTGAATTCACTCCTC.
How to cite: LSB-hsa-miR-203a-3p was a gift from Ron Weiss (Addgene plasmid # 103336 ; http://n2t.net/addgene:103336 ; RRID:Addgene_103336)
