>Addgene plasmid #103336 | LSB-hsa-miR-203a-3p | depositor partial sequence | sequence record 195722 | hsa-miR-203a-3p target
CTAGTGGTCCTAAACATTTCAC
