>Addgene plasmid #103336 | LSB-hsa-miR-203a-3p | addgene partial sequence | sequence record 210791 | mKate2-F
GAGGCCGACAAAGAGACATACGTCGAGCAGCACGAGGTGGCTGTGGCCAGATACTGCGACCTCCCTAGCA
AACTGGGGCACAAACTTAATTGAGAATTCTACCACCCAGCTTTCTTGTACAAAGTGGTACGTCTCAAGAC
CAGAGGTCTCTGCTTGTCCAAATCTAGTGGTCCTAAACATTTCACCTAGTGGTCCTAAACATTTCACCTA
GTGGTCCTAAACATTTCACCTAGTGGTCCTAAACATTTCACCAACCAGAAGAGACCTGTGCTTCACTCCT
CAGGTGCAGGCTGCCTATCAGAAGGTGGTGGCTGGTGTGGCCAATGCCCTGGCTCACAAATACCACTGAG
ATCTTTTTCCCTCTGCCAAAAATTATGGGGACATCATGAAGCCCCTTGAGCATCTGACTTCTGGCTAATA
AAGGAAATTTATTTTCATTGCAATAGTGTGTTGGAATTTTTTGTGTCTCTCACTCGGAAGGACATATGGG
AGGGCAAATCATTTAAAACATCAGAATGAGTATTTGGTTTAGAGTTTGGCAACATATGCCCATATGCTGG
CTGCCATGAACAAAGGTTGGCTATAAAGAGGTCATCAGTATATGAAACAGCCCCCTGCT
